>Addgene plasmid #147081 | pETM-41-HsNot1iso1_1085-2376_O | depositor full sequence | sequence record 289528 | Full Sequence
TTCTTAGAAAAACTCATCGAGCATCAAATGAAACTGCAATTTATTCATATCAGGATTATCAATACCATAT
TTTTGAAAAAGCCGTTTCTGTAATGAAGGAGAAAACTCACCGAGGCAGTTCCATAGGATGGCAAGATCCT
GGTATCGGTCTGCGATTCCGACTCGTCCAACATCAATACAACCTATTAATTTCCCCTCGTCAAAAATAAG
GTTATCAAGTGAGAAATCACCATGAGTGACGACTGAATCCGGTGAGAATGGCAAAAGCTTATGCATTTCT
TTCCAGACTTGTTCAACAGGCCAGCCATTACGCTCGTCATCAAAATCACTCGCATCAACCAAACCGTTAT
TCATTCGTGATTGCGCCTGAGCGAGACGAAATACGCGATCGCTGTTAAAAGGACAATTACAAACAGGAAT
CGAATGCAACCGGCGCAGGAACACTGCCAGCGCATCAACAATATTTTCACCTGAATCAGGATATTCTTCT
AATACCTGGAATGCTGTTTTCCCGGGGATCGCAGTGGTGAGTAACCATGCATCATCAGGAGTACGGATAA
AATGCTTGATGGTCGGAAGAGGCATAAATTCCGTCAGCCAGTTTAGTCTGACCATCTCATCTGTAACATC
ATTGGCAACGCTACCTTTGCCATGTTTCAGAAACAACTCTGGCGCATCGGGCTTCCCATACAATCGATAG
ATTGTCGCACCTGATTGCCCGACATTATCGCGAGCCCATTTATACCCATATAAATCAGCATCCATGTTGG
AATTTAATCGCGGCCTCGAGCAAGACGTTTCCCGTTGAATATGGCTCATAACACCCCTTGTATTACTGTT
TATGTAAGCAGACAGTTTTATTGTTCATGACCAAAATCCCTTAACGTGAGTTTTCGTTCCACTGAGCGTC
AGACCCCGTAGAAAAGATCAAAGGATCTTCTTGAGATCCTTTTTTTCTGCGCGTAATCTGCTGCTTGCAA
ACAAAAAAACCACCGCTACCAGCGGTGGTTTGTTTGCCGGATCAAGAGCTACCAACTCTTTTTCCGAAGG
TAACTGGCTTCAGCAGAGCGCAGATACCAAATACTGTCCTTCTAGTGTAGCCGTAGTTAGGCCACCACTT
CAAGAACTCTGTAGCACCGCCTACATACCTCGCTCTGCTAATCCTGTTACCAGTGGCTGCTGCCAGTGGC
GATAAGTCGTGTCTTACCGGGTTGGACTCAAGACGATAGTTACCGGATAAGGCGCAGCGGTCGGGCTGAA
CGGGGGGTTCGTGCACACAGCCCAGCTTGGAGCGAACGACCTACACCGAACTGAGATACCTACAGCGTGA
GCTATGAGAAAGCGCCACGCTTCCCGAAGGGAGAAAGGCGGACAGGTATCCGGTAAGCGGCAGGGTCGGA
ACAGGAGAGCGCACGAGGGAGCTTCCAGGGGGAAACGCCTGGTATCTTTATAGTCCTGTCGGGTTTCGCC
ACCTCTGACTTGAGCGTCGATTTTTGTGATGCTCGTCAGGGGGGCGGAGCCTATGGAAAAACGCCAGCAA
CGCGGCCTTTTTACGGTTCCTGGCCTTTTGCTGGCCTTTTGCTCACATGTTCTTTCCTGCGTTATCCCCT
GATTCTGTGGATAACCGTATTACCGCCTTTGAGTGAGCTGATACCGCTCGCCGCAGCCGAACGACCGAGC
GCAGCGAGTCAGTGAGCGAGGAAGCGGAAGAGCGCCTGATGCGGTATTTTCTCCTTACGCATCTGTGCGG
TATTTCACACCGCATATATGGTGCACTCTCAGTACAATCTGCTCTGATGCCGCATAGTTAAGCCAGTATA
CACTCCGCTATCGCTACGTGACTGGGTCATGGCTGCGCCCCGACACCCGCCAACACCCGCTGACGCGCCC
TGACGGGCTTGTCTGCTCCCGGCATCCGCTTACAGACAAGCTGTGACCGTCTCCGGGAGCTGCATGTGTC
AGAGGTTTTCACCGTCATCACCGAAACGCGCGAGGCAGCTGCGGTAAAGCTCATCAGCGTGGTCGTGAAG
CGATTCACAGATGTCTGCCTGTTCATCCGCGTCCAGCTCGTTGAGTTTCTCCAGAAGCGTTAATGTCTGG
CTTCTGATAAAGCGGGCCATGTTAAGGGCGGTTTTTTCCTGTTTGGTCACTGATGCCTCCGTGTAAGGGG
GATTTCTGTTCATGGGGGTAATGATACCGATGAAACGAGAGAGGATGCTCACGATACGGGTTACTGATGA
TGAACATGCCCGGTTACTGGAACGTTGTGAGGGTAAACAACTGGCGGTATGGATGCGGCGGGACCAGAGA
AAAATCACTCAGGGTCAATGCCAGCGCTTCGTTAATACAGATGTAGGTGTTCCACAGGGTAGCCAGCAGC
ATCCTGCGATGCAGATCCGGAACATAATGGTGCAGGGCGCTGACTTCCGCGTTTCCAGACTTTACGAAAC
ACGGAAACCGAAGACCATTCATGTTGTTGCTCAGGTCGCAGACGTTTTGCAGCAGCAGTCGCTTCACGTT
CGCTCGCGTATCGGTGATTCATTCTGCTAACCAGTAAGGCAACCCCGCCAGCCTAGCCGGGTCCTCAACG
ACAGGAGCACGATCATGCGCACCCGTGGCCAGGACCCAACGCTGCCCGAGATGCGCCGCGTGCGGCTGCT
GGAGATGGCGGACGCGATGGATATGTTCTGCCAAGGGTTGGTTTGCGCATTCACAGTTCTCCGCAAGAAT
TGATTGGCTCCAATTCTTGGAGTGGTGAATCCGTTAGCGAGGTGCCGCCGGCTTCCATTCAGGTCGAGGT
GGCCCGGCTCCATGCACCGCGACGCAACGCGGGGAGGCAGACAAGGTATAGGGCGGCGCCTACAATCCAT
GCCAACCCGTTCCATGTGCTCGCCGAGGCGGCATAAATCGCCGTGACGATCAGCGGTCCAGTGATCGAAG
TTAGGCTGGTAAGAGCCGCGAGCGATCCTTGAAGCTGTCCCTGATGGTCGTCATCTACCTGCCTGGACAG
CATGGCCTGCAACGCGGGCATCCCGATGCCGCCGGAAGCGAGAAGAATCATAATGGGGAAGGCCATCCAG
CCTCGCGTCGCGAACGCCAGCAAGACGTAGCCCAGCGCGTCGGCCGCCATGCCGGCGATAATGGCCTGCT
TCTCGCCGAAACGTTTGGTGGCGGGACCAGTGACGAAGGCTTGAGCGAGGGCGTGCAAGATTCCGAATAC
CGCAAGCGACAGGCCGATCATCGTCGCGCTCCAGCGAAAGCGGTCCTCGCCGAAAATGACCCAGAGCGCT
GCCGGCACCTGTCCTACGAGTTGCATGATAAAGAAGACAGTCATAAGTGCGGCGACGATAGTCATGCCCC
GCGCCCACCGGAAGGAGCTGACTGGGTTGAAGGCTCTCAAGGGCATCGGTCGACGCTCTCCCTTATGCGA
CTCCTGCATTAGGAAGCAGCCCAGTAGTAGGTTGAGGCCGTTGAGCACCGCCGCCGCAAGGAATGGTGCA
TGCAAGGAGATGGCGCCCAACAGTCCCCCGGCCACGGGGCCTGCCACCATACCCACGCCGAAACAAGCGC
TCATGAGCCCGAAGTGGCGAGCCCGATCTTCCCCATCGGTGATGTCGGCGATATAGGCGCCAGCAACCGC
ACCTGTGGCGCCGGTGATGCCGGCCACGATGCGTCCGGCGTAGAGGATCGAGATCTCGATCCCGCGAAAT
TAATACGACTCACTATAGGGAGACCACAACGGTTTCCCTCTAGAAATAATTTTGTTTAACTTTAAGAAGG
AGATATACCATGAAACATCACCATCACCATCACCCCATGAAAATCGAAGAAGGTAAACTGGTAATCTGGA
TTAACGGCGATAAAGGCTATAACGGTCTCGCTGAAGTCGGTAAGAAATTCGAGAAAGATACCGGAATTAA
AGTCACCGTTGAGCATCCGGATAAACTGGAAGAGAAATTCCCACAGGTTGCGGCAACTGGCGATGGCCCT
GACATTATCTTCTGGGCACACGACCGCTTTGGTGGCTACGCTCAATCTGGCCTGTTGGCTGAAATCACCC
CGGACAAAGCGTTCCAGGACAAGCTGTATCCGTTTACCTGGGATGCCGTACGTTACAACGGCAAGCTGAT
TGCTTACCCGATCGCTGTTGAAGCGTTATCGCTGATTTATAACAAAGATCTGCTGCCGAACCCGCCAAAA
ACCTGGGAAGAGATCCCGGCGCTGGATAAAGAACTGAAAGCGAAAGGTAAGAGCGCGCTGATGTTCAACC
TGCAAGAACCGTACTTCACCTGGCCGCTGATTGCTGCTGACGGGGGTTATGCGTTCAAGTATGAAAACGG
CAAGTACGACATTAAAGACGTGGGCGTGGATAACGCTGGCGCGAAAGCGGGTCTGACCTTCCTGGTTGAC
CTGATTAAAAACAAACACATGAATGCAGACACCGATTACTCCATCGCAGAAGCTGCCTTTAATAAAGGCG
AAACAGCGATGACCATCAACGGCCCGTGGGCATGGTCCAACATCGACACCAGCAAAGTGAATTATGGTGT
AACGGTACTGCCGACCTTCAAGGGTCAACCATCCAAACCGTTCGTTGGCGTGCTGAGCGCAGGTATTAAC
GCCGCCAGTCCGAACAAAGAGCTGGCAAAAGAGTTCCTCGAAAACTATCTGCTGACTGATGAAGGTCTGG
AAGCGGTTAATAAAGACAAACCGCTGGGTGCCGTAGCGCTGAAGTCTTACGAGGAAGAGTTGGCGAAAGA
TCCACGTATTGCCGCCACTATGGAAAACGCCCAGAAAGGTGAAATCATGCCGAACATCCCGCAGATGTCC
GCTTTCTGGTATGCCGTGCGTACTGCGGTGATCAACGCCGCCAGCGGTCGTCAGACTGTCGATGAAGCCC
TGAAAGACGCGCAGACTAATTCGAGCTCGAACAACAACAACAATAACAATAACAACAACCCCATGAGCGA
GAATCTTTATTTTCAGGGCGCCATGGACGGTACCGGATCCACTGAGAGAATTGTGGAGCCCCCAGAAAAT
ATCCAGGAGAAAATTGCTTTTATTTTCAATAATCTCTCACAGTCAAATATGACACAAAAGGTTGAAGAGC
TAAAGGAAACGGTGAAAGAAGAATTTATGCCTTGGGTTTCACAGTATCTGGTTATGAAGAGAGTCAGTAT
TGAGCCAAACTTTCATAGCCTGTATTCAAACTTCCTTGACACGCTGAAGAATCCTGAATTTAACAAGATG
GTTCTGAATGAGACCTACAGAAACATTAAAGTGCTCCTGACCTCTGATAAAGCTGCAGCCAATTTCTCAG
ATCGTTCTTTGCTGAAGAACTTGGGACATTGGCTAGGAATGATCACATTAGCTAAAAACAAACCCATCTT
ACACACTGACTTGGATGTGAAATCATTGCTGCTAGAGGCTTATGTTAAAGGACAACAAGAATTGCTCTAT
GTAGTGCCCTTTGTTGCCAAAGTCTTAGAATCTAGCATTCGTAGTGTGGTTTTTAGGCCACCAAACCCTT
GGACAATGGCAATTATGAATGTATTAGCTGAGCTACATCAGGAGCATGACTTAAAGTTAAACTTGAAGTT
TGAAATCGAGGTTCTCTGCAAGAACCTTGCATTAGACATCAATGAGCTAAAACCTGGAAACCTCCTAAAG
GATAAAGATCGCCTGAAGAATTTAGATGAGCAACTCTCTGCTCCAAAGAAAGATGTCAAGCAGCCAGAAG
AACTCCCTCCCATCACAACCACAACAACTTCTACTACACCAGCTACCAACACCACTTGTACAGCCACGGT
TCCACCACAGCCACAGTACAGCTACCACGACATCAATGTCTATTCCCTTGCGGGCTTGGCACCACACATT
ACTCTAAATCCAACAATTCCCTTGTTTCAGGCCCATCCACAGTTGAAGCAGTGTGTGCGTCAGGCAATTG
AACGGGCTGTCCAGGAGCTGGTCCATCCTGTGGTGGATCGATCAATTAAGATTGCCATGACTACTTGTGA
GCAAATAGTCAGGAAGGATTTTGCCCTGGATTCGGAGGAATCTCGAATGCGAATAGCAGCTCATCACATG
ATGCGTAACTTGACAGCTGGAATGGCTATGATTACATGCAGGGAACCTTTGCTCATGAGCATATCTACCA
ACTTAAAAAACAGTTTTGCCTCAGCCCTTCGTACTGCTTCCCCACAACAAAGAGAAATGATGGATCAGGC
AGCTGCTCAATTAGCTCAGGACAATTGTGAGTTGGCTTGCTGTTTTATTCAGAAGACTGCAGTAGAAAAA
GCAGGCCCTGAGATGGACAAGAGATTAGCAACTGAATTTGAGCTGAGAAAACATGCTAGGCAAGAAGGAC
GCAGATACTGTGATCCTGTTGTTTTAACATATCAAGCTGAACGGATGCCAGAGCAAATCAGGCTGAAAGT
TGGTGGTGTGGACCCAAAGCAGTTGGCTGTTTACGAAGAGTTTGCACGCAATGTTCCTGGCTTCTTACCT
ACAAATGACTTAAGTCAGCCCACGGGATTTTTAGCCCAGCCCATGAAGCAAGCTTGGGCAACAGATGATG
TAGCTCAGATTTATGATAAGTGTATTACAGAACTGGAGCAACATCTACATGCCATCCCACCAACTTTGGC
CATGAACCCTCAAGCTCAGGCTCTTCGAAGTCTCTTGGAGGTTGTAGTTTTATCTCGAAACTCTCGGGAT
GCCATAGCTGCTCTTGGATTGCTCCAAAAGGCTGTAGAGGGCTTACTAGATGCCACAAGTGGTGCTGATG
CTGACCTTCTGCTGCGCTACAGGGAATGCCACCTCTTGGTCCTAAAAGCTCTGCAGGATGGCCGGGCATA
TGGGTCTCCATGGTGCAACAAACAGATCACAAGGTGCCTAATTGAATGTCGAGATGAATATAAATATAAT
GTGGAGGCTGTGGAGCTGCTAATTCGCAATCATTTGGTTAATATGCAGCAGTATGATCTTCACCTAGCGC
AGTCAATGGAGAATGGCTTAAACTACATGGCTGTGGCATTTGCTATGCAGTTAGTAAAAATCCTGCTGGT
GGATGAAAGGAGTGTTGCTCATGTTACTGAGGCAGATCTGTTCCACACCATTGAAACCCTCATGAGGATT
AATGCTCATTCCAGAGGCAATGCTCCAGAAGGATTGCCCCAGCTGATGGAAGTAGTGCGATCCAACTATG
AAGCAATGATTGATCGTGCTCATGGAGGCCCAAACTTTATGATGCATTCTGGGATCTCTCAAGCCTCAGA
GTATGATGACCCTCCAGGCCTGAGGGAGAAGGCAGAGTATCTTCTGAGGGAATGGGTGAATCTCTACCAT
TCAGCAGCAGCTGGCCGCGACAGTACCAAAGCTTTCTCTGCATTTGTTGGACAGATGCACCAGCAAGGAA
TACTGAAGACCGATGATCTCATAACAAGGTTCTTTCGTCTGTGTACTGAAATGTGTGTTGAAATCAGTTA
CCGTGCTCAGGCTGAGCAGCAGCACAATCCTGCTGCCAATCCCACCATGATCCGAGCCAAGTGCTATCAC
AACCTGGATGCCTTTGTTCGACTCATTGCACTGCTCGTGAAACACTCAGGGGAGGCCACCAACACTGTCA
CAAAGATTAATCTGCTGAACAAGGTCCTTGGTATAGTAGTGGGAGTTCTCCTTCAGGATCATGATGTTCG
TCAGAGTGAATTTCAGCAACTTCCCTACCATCGAATTTTTATCATGCTTCTCTTGGAACTCAATGCACCT
GAGCATGTGTTGGAAACCATTAATTTCCAGACACTTACAGCTTTCTGCAATACATTCCACATCTTGAGGC
CTACCAAAGCTCCTGGCTTTGTATATGCCTGGCTTGAACTGATTTCCCATCGGATATTTATTGCAAGAAT
GCTGGCACATACGCCACAGCAGAAGGGGTGGCCTATGTATGCACAGCTACTGATTGATTTATTCAAATAT
TTAGCGCCTTTCCTTAGAAATGTGGAACTCACCAAACCTATGCAAATCCTCTACAAGGGCACTTTAAGAG
TGCTGCTGGTTCTTTTGCATGATTTCCCAGAGTTCCTTTGTGATTACCATTATGGGTTCTGTGATGTGAT
CCCACCTAATTGTATCCAGTTAAGAAATTTGATCCTGAGTGCCTTTCCAAGAAACATGAGGCTCCCCGAC
CCATTCACTCCTAATCTAAAGGTGGACATGTTGAGTGAAATTAACATTGCTCCCCGGATTCTCACCAATT
TCACTGGAGTAATGCCACCTCAGTTCAAAAAGGATTTGGATTCCTATCTTAAAACTCGATCACCAGTCAC
TTTCCTGTCTGATCTGCGCAGCAACCTACAGGTATCCAATGAACCTGGGAATCGCTACAACCTCCAGCTC
ATCAATGCACTGGTGCTCTATGTCGGGACTCAGGCCATTGCGCACATCCACAACAAGGGCAGCACACCTT
CAATGAGCACCATCACTCACTCAGCACACATGGATATCTTCCAGAATTTGGCTGTGGACTTGGACACTGA
GGGTCGCTATCTCTTTTTGAATGCAATTGCAAATCAGCTCCGGTACCCAAATAGCCACACTCACTACTTC
AGTTGCACCATGCTGTACCTTTTTGCAGAGGCCAATACGGAAGCCATCCAAGAACAGATCACAAGAGTTC
TCTTGGAACGGTTGATTGTAAATAGGCCACATCCTTGGGGTCTTCTTATTACCTTCATTGAGCTGATTAA
AAACCCAGCGTTTAAGTTCTGGAACCATGAATTTGTACACTGTGCCCCAGAAATCGAAAAGTTATTCCAG
TCGGTCGCACAGTGCTGCATGGGACAGAAGCAGGCCCAGCAAGTAATGGAAGGGACAGGTGCCAGTTAGC
GGCCGCACTCGAGCACCACCACCACCACCACTGAGATCCGGCTGCTAACAAAGCCCGAAAGGAAGCTGAG
TTGGCTGCTGCCACCGCTGAGCAATAACTAGCATAACCCCTTGGGGCCTCTAAACGGGTCTTGAGGGGTT
TTTTGCTGAAAGGAGGAACTATATCCGGATATCCACAGGACGGGTGTGGTCGCCATGATCGCGTAGTCGA
TAGTGGCTCCAAGTAGCGAAGCGAGCAGGACTGGGCGGCGGCCAAAGCGGTCGGACAGTGCTCCGAGAAC
GGGTGCGCATAGAAATTGCATCAACGCATATAGCGCTAGCAGCACGCCATAGTGACTGGCGATGCTGTCG
GAATGGACGATATCCCGCAAGAGGCCCGGCAGTACCGGCATAACCAAG
Features (pLannotate 1.2.2; 16 found; start..end, strand, type, name):
      4..819     -  CDS            KanR: aminoglycoside phosphotransferase; aph(3')-Ia; confers resistance to kanamycin in bacteria or G418 (Geneticin®) in eukaryotes
    941..1529    +  rep_origin     ori: high-copy-number ColE1/pMB1/pBR322/pUC origin of replication
   1715..1857    -  misc_feature   bom: basis of mobility region from pBR322
   1959..2150    -  CDS            rop: Rop protein, which maintains plasmids at low copy number; rop
   2167..2547    +  CDS            YPB1_ECOLX: Protein predicted: Swiss-Prot protein existence level 4. From Escherichia coli.
   2789..3689    -  CDS            TcR (fragment): tetracycline efflux protein; tet; confers resistance to tetracycline
   3711..3729    +  promoter       T7 promoter: promoter for bacteriophage T7 RNA polymerase
   3761..3783    +  RBS            RBS: efficient ribosome binding site from bacteriophage T7 gene 10 (Olins and Rangwala, 1989)
   3796..3814    +  CDS            7xHis (fragment): 6xHis affinity tag
   3817..4917    +  CDS            MBP: maltose binding protein from E. coli; malE (mutated); This version of the gene does not encode a signal sequence, so MBP will remain in the cytosol.
   4968..4988    +  CDS            capTEV™ (fragment): composite tag for in vivo biotinylation, TEV protease cleavage, and 6xHis tagging
   5002..8886    +  CDS            CNOT1 (fragment): CNOT1_HUMAN - Also known as CDC39, KIAA1007, NOT1. Experimental evidence at protein level: Swiss-Prot protein existence level 1. Scaffolding component of the CCR4-NOT complex which is one of the major cellular mRNA deadenylases and is linked to various cellular processes including bulk mRNA degradation, miRNA-mediated repression, translational repression during translational initiation and general transcription regulation. Additional complex functions may be a consequence of its influence on mRNA expression. Its scaffolding function implies its interaction with the catalytic complex module and
   8904..8921    +  CDS            9xHis (fragment): 9xHis affinity tag
   8931..8980    +  CDS            SET1 (fragment): solubility-enhancement tag derived from T7 phage gene 10B
   8988..9035    +  terminator     T7 terminator: transcription terminator for bacteriophage T7 RNA polymerase
   9061..9288    -  CDS            TcR (fragment): tetracycline efflux protein; tet; confers resistance to tetracycline
