[The description below was written by a language model from this plasmid's Addgene catalogue record and pLannotate feature annotations shown in this document.]
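Description:
pETM-41-HsNot1iso1_1085-2376_O is a 9,288 nt bacterial expression plasmid for producing a large C-terminal portion of human CNOT1 (residues 1085–2376 of isoform 1) in E. coli. The catalogue lists the backbone as unknown, although the name points to a pETM-41-type vector, and the annotated features fit a pET-style layout. It is selected with kanamycin through an aminoglycoside phosphotransferase gene. Replication is from a ColE1/pMB1-family origin accompanied by the pBR322 bom region and the rop gene, which holds copy number down, in line with the low-copy designation in the record. Two fragments of a tetracycline resistance gene flank the expression cassette; these appear to be non-functional remnants of the pBR322 lineage.

The expression cassette is driven by a T7 promoter with the phage T7 gene 10 ribosome binding site, so it needs a host that supplies T7 RNA polymerase. No lac operator or lacI gene is annotated in the feature table. The reading frame begins with a His tag, followed by a signal-sequence-free maltose binding protein that stays in the cytosol and serves for solubility and affinity purification. Next comes a short match to a TEV cleavage-containing tag, presumably allowing removal of the N-terminal fusion partner, and then the CNOT1 fragment. The depositor notes one silent mutation relative to the reference isoform 1 sequence. Further His-tag and T7 gene 10B-derived fragments are annotated between the insert and the T7 terminator; the record does not show whether they are translated.

CNOT1 is the scaffold subunit of the CCR4-NOT deadenylase complex, so the recombinant fragment would suit biochemical, interaction or structural studies, though the record states only bacterial expression as the purpose. The depositor sequence may be theoretical or based on Sanger sequencing results.
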