Addgene plasmid #147081: pETM-41-HsNot1iso1_1085-2376_O
Purpose: Bacterial Expression of HsNot1iso1_1085-2376
Depositing lab: Elisa Izaurralde. Depositing organization: Max Planck Institute for Developmental Biology.
Backbone
  Vector backbone: Unknown
  Vector type: Bacterial Expression
Growth in bacteria
  Bacterial resistance: Kanamycin, 50 μg/mL
  Growth temperature: 37°C
  Growth strain: DH5alpha
  Copy number: Low Copy
Gene/Insert
  Gene/Insert name: HsNot1iso1_1085-2376
  Species: H. sapiens (human)
  Mutation: 1 silent mutation compared to the sequence of isofom 1 given by NCBI:NM_016284.4
  Entrez Gene: CNOT1 (a.k.a. AD-005, CDC39, HPE12, NOT1, NOT1H, VIBOS)
  Cloning method: Unknown
Terms and licenses: Academic/Nonprofit Terms; Industry Terms: Not Available to Industry
Depositor comments: Plasmids from this collection were made available to the research community and donated after the lab closed. Please note that the sequence provided by the depositing laboratory may be theoretical/predicted or based on Sanger sequencing results. There may be discrepancies between sequencing results obtained by Addgene and the depositor sequence. If an Addgene verified sequence is not available, please contact before placing your order to request that our lab fully sequence the plasmid.
How to cite: pETM-41-HsNot1iso1_1085-2376_O was a gift from Elisa Izaurralde (Addgene plasmid # 147081 ; http://n2t.net/addgene:147081 ; RRID:Addgene_147081)
